>Addgene plasmid #144453 | TFORF2977 | addgene full sequence | sequence record 409058 | Addgene NGS Result
TTAATGTAGTCTTATGCAATACTCTTGTAGTCTTGCAACATGGTAACGATGAGTTAGCAACATGCCTTAC
AAGGAGAGAAAAAGCACCGTGCATGCCGATTGGTGGAAGTAAGGTGGTACGATCGTGCCTTATTAGGAAG
GCAACAGACGGGTCTGACATGGATTGGACGAACCACTGAATTGCCGCATTGCAGAGATATTGTATTTAAG
TGCCTAGCTCGATACATAAACGGGTCTCTCTGGTTAGACCAGATCTGAGCCTGGGAGCTCTCTGGCTAAC
TAGGGAACCCACTGCTTAAGCCTCAATAAAGCTTGCCTTGAGTGCTTCAAGTAGTGTGTGCCCGTCTGTT
GTGTGACTCTGGTAACTAGAGATCCCTCAGACCCTTTTAGTCAGTGTGGAAAATCTCTAGCAGTGGCGCC
CGAACAGGGACTTGAAAGCGAAAGGGAAACCAGAGGAGCTCTCTCGACGCAGGACTCGGCTTGCTGAAGC
GCGCACGGCAAGAGGCGAGGGGCGGCGACTGGTGAGTACGCCAAAAATTTTGACTAGCGGAGGCTAGAAG
GAGAGAGATGGGTGCGAGAGCGTCAGTATTAAGCGGGGGAGAATTAGATCGCGATGGGAAAAAATTCGGT
TAAGGCCAGGGGGAAAGAAAAAATATAAATTAAAACATATAGTATGGGCAAGCAGGGAGCTAGAACGATT
CGCAGTTAATCCTGGCCTGTTAGAAACATCAGAAGGCTGTAGACAAATACTGGGACAGCTACAACCATCC
CTTCAGACAGGATCAGAAGAACTTAGATCATTATATAATACAGTAGCAACCCTCTATTGTGTGCATCAAA
GGATAGAGATAAAAGACACCAAGGAAGCTTTAGACAAGATAGAGGAAGAGCAAAACAAAAGTAAGACCAC
CGCACAGCAAGCGGCCGCTGATCTTCAGACCTGGAGGAGGAGATATGAGGGACAATTGGAGAAGTGAATT
ATATAAATATAAAGTAGTAAAAATTGAACCATTAGGAGTAGCACCCACCAAGGCAAAGAGAAGAGTGGTG
CAGAGAGAAAAAAGAGCAGTGGGAATAGGAGCTTTGTTCCTTGGGTTCTTGGGAGCAGCAGGAAGCACTA
TGGGCGCAGCGTCAATGACGCTGACGGTACAGGCCAGACAATTATTGTCTGGTATAGTGCAGCAGCAGAA
CAATTTGCTGAGGGCTATTGAGGCGCAACAGCATCTGTTGCAACTCACAGTCTGGGGCATCAAGCAGCTC
CAGGCAAGAATCCTGGCTGTGGAAAGATACCTAAAGGATCAACAGCTCCTGGGGATTTGGGGTTGCTCTG
GAAAACTCATTTGCACCACTGCTGTGCCTTGGAATGCTAGTTGGAGTAATAAATCTCTGGAACAGATTTG
GAATCACACGACCTGGATGGAGTGGGACAGAGAAATTAACAATTACACAAGCTTAATACACTCCTTAATT
GAAGAATCGCAAAACCAGCAAGAAAAGAATGAACAAGAATTATTGGAATTAGATAAATGGGCAAGTTTGT
GGAATTGGTTTAACATAACAAATTGGCTGTGGTATATAAAATTATTCATAATGATAGTAGGAGGCTTGGT
AGGTTTAAGAATAGTTTTTGCTGTACTTTCTATAGTGAATAGAGTTAGGCAGGGATATTCACCATTATCG
TTTCAGACCCACCTCCCAACCCCGAGGGGACCCATGCATTGCATCTCAATTAGTCAGCAACCAGGTGTGG
AAAGTCCCCAGGCTCCCCAGCAGGCAGAAGTATGCAAAGCATGCGTCTCAATTAGTCAGCAACCATAGTC
CCGCCCCTAACTCCGCCCATCCCGCCCCTAACTCCGCCCAGTTCCGCCCATTCTCCGCCCCATGGCTGAC
TAATTTTTTTTATTTATGCAGAGGCCGAGGCCGCCTCGGCCTCTGAGCTATTCCAGAAGTAGTGAGGAGG
CTTTTTTGGAGGCCTAGGCTTTTGCAAAAAGCTTTCTAGAGGTACCACCGGAGCTTACCATGACCGAGTA
CAAGCCCACGGTGCGCCTCGCCACCCGCGACGACGTCCCCAGGGCCGTACGCACCCTCGCCGCCGCGTTC
GCCGACTACCCCGCCACGCGCCACACCGTCGATCCGGACCGCCACATCGAGCGGGTCACCGAGCTGCAAG
AACTCTTCCTCACGCGCGTCGGGCTCGACATCGGCAAGGTGTGGGTCGCGGACGACGGCGCCGCCGTGGC
GGTCTGGACCACGCCGGAGAGCGTCGAAGCGGGGGCGGTGTTCGCCGAGATCGGCCCGCGCATGGCCGAG
TTGAGCGGTTCCCGGCTGGCCGCGCAGCAACAGATGGAAGGCCTCCTGGCGCCGCACCGGCCCAAGGAGC
CCGCGTGGTTCCTGGCCACCGTCGGCGTCTCGCCCGACCACCAGGGCAAGGGTCTGGGCAGCGCCGTCGT
GCTCCCCGGAGTGGAGGCGGCCGAGCGCGCCGGGGTGCCCGCCTTCCTGGAGACCTCCGCGCCCCGCAAC
CTCCCCTTCTACGAGCGGCTCGGCTTCACCGTCACCGCCGACGTCGAGGTGCCCGAAGGACCGCGCACCT
GGTGCATGACCCGCAAGCCCGGTGCCAGTTAACGAATTCTAGATCTTGAGACAAATGGCAGTATTCATCC
ACAATTTTAAAAGAAAAGGGGGGATTGGGGGGTACAGTGCAGGGGAAAGAATAGTAGACATAATAGCAAC
AGACATACAAACTAAAGAATTACAAAAACAAATTACAAAAATTCAAAATTTTCGGGTTTATTACAGGGAC
AGCAGAGATCCACTTTGGCGCCGGCTCGAGGCCTGCAGGTGCAAAGATGGATAAAGTTTTAAACAGAGAG
GAATCTTTGCAGCTAATGGACCTTCTAGGTCTTGAAAGGAGTGGGAATTGGCTCCGGTGCCCGTCAGTGG
GCAGAGCGCACATCGCCCACAGTCCCCGAGAAGTTGGGGGGAGGGGTCGGCAATTGAACCGGTGCCTAGA
GAAGGTGGCGCGGGGTAAACTGGGAAAGTGATGTCGTGTACTGGCTCCGCCTTTTTCCCGAGGGTGGGGG
AGAACCGTATATAAGTGCAGTAGTCGCCGTGAACGTTCTTTTTCGCAACGGGTTTGCCGCCAGAACACAG
GTAAGTGCCGTGTGTGGTTCCCGCGGGCCTGGCCTCTTTACGGGTTATGGCCCTTGCGTGCCTTGAATTA
CTTCCACCTGGCTGCAGTACGTGATTCTTGATCCCGAGCTTCGGGTTGGAAGTGGGTGGGAGAGTTCGAG
GCCTTGCGCTTAAGGAGCCCCTTCGCCTCGTGCTTGAGTTGAGGCCTGGCCTGGGCGCTGGGGCCGCCGC
GTGCGAATCTGGTGGCACCTTCGCGCCTGTCTCGCTGCTTTCGATAAGTCTCTAGCCATTTAAAATTTTT
GATGACCTGCTGCGACGCTTTTTTTCTGGCAAGATAGTCTTGTAAATGCGGGCCAAGATCTGCACACTGG
TATTTCGGTTTTTGGGGCCGCGGGCGGCGACGGGGCCCGTGCGTCCCAGCGCACATGTTCGGCGAGGCGG
GGCCTGCGAGCGCGGCCACCGAGAATCGGACGGGGGTAGTCTCAAGCTGGCCGGCCTGCTCTGGTGCCTG
GCCTCGCGCCGCCGTGTATCGCCCCGCCCTGGGCGGCAAGGCTGGCCCGGTCGGCACCAGTTGCGTGAGC
GGAAAGATGGCCGCTTCCCGGCCCTGCTGCAGGGAGCTCAAAATGGAGGACGCGGCGCTCGGGAGAGCGG
GCGGGTGAGTCACCCACACAAAGGAAAAGGGCCTTTCCGTCCTCAGCCGTCGCTTCATGTGACTCCACGG
AGTACCGGGCGCCGTCCAGGCACCTCGATTAGTTCTCGAGCTTTTGGAGTACGTCGTCTTTAGGTTGGGG
GGAGGGGTTTTATGCGATGGAGTTTCCCCACACTGAGTGGGTGGAGACTGAAGTTAGGCCAGCTTGGCAC
TTGATGTAATTCTCCTTGGAATTTGCCCTTTTTGAGTTTGGATCTTGGTTCATTCTCAAGCCTCAGACAG
TGGTTCAAAGTTTTTTTCTTCCATTTCAGGTGTCGTGAGGCTAGCATCGATTGATCAACAAGTTTGTACA
AAAAAGTTGGCACCATGACCACGTTGAAGGAGGCAGTGACCTTCAAGGACGTGGCTGTGGTCTTCACTGA
GGAAGAGCTGAGGCTGCTGGACCTTGCCCAGAGGAAACTGTACCGAGAAGTGATGCTGGAGAACTTCAGG
AACCTGCTCTCAGTGGGGCATCAATCACTCCACAGAGATACTTTCCACTTCCTAAAGGAAGAAAAGTTTT
GGATGATGGAGACAGCAACCCAAAGAGAAGGGAATTTAGGAGGCAAGATCCAAATGGAGATGGAGACTGT
TTCAGAATCAGGAACACATGAAGGCTTGTTCAGTCATCAAACCTGGGAACAAATTTCAAGTGACTTAACC
AGGTTTCAAGACTCCATGGTAAACAGCTTTCAGTTCTCCAAACAAGATGATATGCCCTGCCAGGTTGATG
CAGGACTATCTATAATTCACGTAAGACAGAAACCTTCTGAGGGTAGGACGTGTAAAAAGTCCTTTAGTGA
TGTCTCCGTCCTTGATCTTCATCAACAACTACAGTCAAGAGAGAAGTCTCATACATGTGATGAATGTGGA
AAGAGTTTCTGTTATAGCTCAGCTCTTCGTATTCATCAGAGAGTTCACATGGGGGAGAAACTCTATAATT
GTGATGTGTGTGGTAAGGAATTCAATCAGAGCTCACATCTGCAAATTCATCAGAGAATCCACACTGGAGA
GAAACCATTCAAATGTGAGCAGTGTGGGAAAGGCTTTAGTCGTAGATCAGGACTTTATGTTCATCGTAAA
TTACACACAGGAGTGAAACCTCATATTTGTGAGAAATGTGGGAAGGCCTTCATTCATGATTCCCAGCTTC
AGGAACATCAAAGAATCCATACTGGGGAGAAGCCATTCAAATGTGATATATGTTGTAAGAGCTTCCGTAG
TAGAGCAAATCTTAATAGGCATTCCATGGTTCACATGCGAGAGAAACCATTCAGATGTGATACATGTGGT
AAGAGCTTTGGTCTGAAATCAGCACTTAATAGTCATCGCATGGTCCACACAGGAGAGAAACGGTACAAAT
GTGAGGAATGTGGAAAACGCTTCATTTATAGGCAAGATCTTTATAAGCATCAGATAGACCACACAGGGGA
GAAGCCATATAATTGTAAAGAATGTGGAAAGAGCTTCAGATGGGCCTCAGGTCTTTCAAGACATGTGCGA
GTCCACAGTGGAGAGACAACATTCAAATGTGAAGAATGTGGGAAGGGATTTTATACAAATTCACAACGTT
ATTCTCACCAGAGAGCGCACAGTGGAGAAAAGCCATATAGATGTGAGGAGTGTGGGAAGGGCTACAAAAG
GAGGTTGGATCTTGACTTTCATCAGAGGGTCCACAGAGGAGAGAAACCCTATAATTGTAAGGAATGTGGG
AAGAGCTTTGGCTGGGCCTCGTGTCTTTTGAATCATCAGAGAATCCACAGTGGAGAAAAACCATTTAAAT
GTGAAGAATGTGGGAAAAGATTTACTCAGAATTCACAACTTTATACCCATCGTAGAGTCCACAGTGGAGA
AAAACCATTCAAATGTGAAGAGTGTGGGAAAAGATTTACTCAGAATTCACAACTTTATTCTCATCGCAGA
GTCCACACTGGAGTAAAGCCATACAAATGTGAAGAGTGTGGGAAGGGCTTCAACAGTAAGTTTAATCTTG
ACATGCACCAGAGGGTCCACACCGGAGAGAGACCTTATAATTGTAAAGAATGTGGGAAGAGCTTTAGCCG
GGCCTCAAGTATTTTGAATCATAAGAGACTCCATGGTGATGAAAAGCCATTCAAATGTGAAGAGTGTGGG
AAGAGATTTACTGAGAATTCACAGCTTCATTCCCATCAGAGGGTTCACACTGGGGAAAAGCCATACAAAT
GTGAGAAGTGTGGAAAGAGCTTCAGATGGGCCTCAACTCATCTAACCCATCAGAGACTCCACAGTAGAGA
AAAACTACTTCAATGTGAGGACTGTGGGAAGAGCATTGTGCACAGTTCATGCCTTAAAGACCAACAAAGA
GACCAAAGTGGAGAGAAAACATCTAAATGTGAGGACTGTGGGAAGCGCTACAAGAGGCGCTTGAATCTTG
ATACGCTTTTGTCATTATTTTTAAATGACACATTGCCAACTTTCTTGTACAAAGTGGTTGATATCGGTAA
GCCTATCCCTAACCCTCTCCTCGGTCTCGATTCTACGTAGTAATGAACTAGTCCGTAACTTGAAAGTATT
TCGATTTCTTGGCTTTATATATCTTGTGGAAAGGACGAAGACCACTGATCAAGATCTATTTAACGCGTTA
AGTCGACAATCAACCTCTGGATTACAAAATTTGTGAAAGATTGACTGGTATTCTTAACTATGTTGCTCCT
TTTACGCTATGTGGATACGCTGCTTTAATGCCTTTGTATCATGCTATTGCTTCCCGTATGGCTTTCATTT
TCTCCTCCTTGTATAAATCCTGGTTGCTGTCTCTTTATGAGGAGTTGTGGCCCGTTGTCAGGCAACGTGG
CGTGGTGTGCACTGTGTTTGCTGACGCAACCCCCACTGGTTGGGGCATTGCCACCACCTGTCAGCTCCTT
TCCGGGACTTTCGCTTTCCCCCTCCCTATTGCCACGGCGGAACTCATCGCCGCCTGCCTTGCCCGCTGCT
GGACAGGGGCTCGGCTGTTGGGCACTGACAATTCCGTGGTGTTGTCGGGGAAATCATCGTCCTTTCCTTG
GCTGCTCGCCTGTGTTGCCACCTGGATTCTGCGCGGGACGTCCTTCTGCTACGTCCCTTCGGCCCTCAAT
CCAGCGGACCTTCCTTCCCGCGGCCTGCTGCCGGCTCTGCGGCCTCTTCCGCGTCTTCGCCTTCGCCCTC
AGACGAGTCGGATCTCCCTTTGGGCCGCCTCCCCGCGTCGACTTTAAGACCAATGACTTACAAGGCAGCT
GTAGATCTTAGCCACTTTTTAAAAGAAAAGGGGGGACTGGAAGGGCTAATTCACTCCCAACGAAGACAAG
ATCTGCTTTTTGCTTGTACTGGGTCTCTCTGGTTAGACCAGATCTGAGCCTGGGAGCTCTCTGGCTAACT
AGGGAACCCACTGCTTAAGCCTCAATAAAGCTTGCCTTGAGTGCTTCAAGTAGTGTGTGCCCGTCTGTTG
TGTGACTCTGGTAACTAGAGATCCCTCAGACCCTTTTAGTCAGTGTGGAAAATCTCTAGCAGTACGTATA
GTAGTTCATGTCATCTTATTATTCAGTATTTATAACTTGCAAAGAAATGAATATCAGAGAGTGAGAGGAA
CTTGTTTATTGCAGCTTATAATGGTTACAAATAAAGCAATAGCATCACAAATTTCACAAATAAAGCATTT
TTTTCACTGCATTCTAGTTGTGGTTTGTCCAAACTCATCAATGTATCTTATCATGTCTGGCTCTAGCTAT
CCCGCCCCTAACTCCGCCCATCCCGCCCCTAACTCCGCCCAGTTCCGCCCATTCTCCGCCCCATGGCTGA
CTAATTTTTTTTATTTATGCAGAGGCCGAGGCCGCCTCGGCCTCTGAGCTATTCCAGAAGTAGTGAGGAG
GCTTTTTTGGAGGCCTAGGGACGTACCCAATTCGCCCTATAGTGAGTCGTATTACGCGCGCTCACTGGCC
GTCGTTTTACAACGTCGTGACTGGGAAAACCCTGGCGTTACCCAACTTAATCGCCTTGCAGCACATCCCC
CTTTCGCCAGCTGGCGTAATAGCGAAGAGGCCCGCACCGATCGCCCTTCCCAACAGTTGCGCAGCCTGAA
TGGCGAATGGG
[124 nt withheld, positions 7922-8045]
C
[91 nt withheld, positions 8047-8137]
A
[49 nt withheld, positions 8139-8187]
CCTTTGACGTTGGAGTCCACGTTCTTT
[37 nt withheld, positions 8215-8251]
ACCCTATCTCGGTCTATTCTTTTGATTTATAAGGGATTTTGCCGATTTCGGCCTATTGGTTAAAAAATGA
GCTGATTTAACAAAAATTTAACGCGAATTTTAACAAAATATTAACGCTTACAATTTAGGTGGCACTTTTC
GGGGAAATGTGCGCGGAACCCCTATTTGTTTATTTTTCTAAATACATTCAAATATGTATCCGCTCATGAG
ACAATAACCCTGATAAATGCTTCAATAATATTGAAAAAGGAAGAGTATGAGTATTCAACATTTCCGTGTC
GCCCTTATTCCCTTTTTTGCGGCATTTTGCCTTCCTGTTTTTGCTCACCCAGAAACGCTGGTGAAAGTAA
AAGATGCTGAAGATCAGTTGGGTGCACGAGTGGGTTACATCGAACTGGATCTCAACAGCGGTAAGATCCT
TGAGAGTTTTCGCCCCGAAGAACGTTTTCCAATGATGAGCACTTTTAAAGTTCTGCTATGTGGCGCGGTA
TTATCCCGTATTGACGCCGGGCAAGAGCAACTCGGTCGCCGCATACACTATTCTCAGAATGACTTGGTTG
AGTACTCACCAGTCACAGAAAAGCATCTTACGGATGGCATGACAGTAAGAGAATTATGCAGTGCTGCCAT
AACCATGAGTGATAACACTGCGGCCAACTTACTTCTGACAACGATCGGAGGACCGAAGGAGCTAACCGCT
TTTTTGCACAACATGGGGGATCATGTAACTCGCCTTGATCGTTGGGAACCGGAGCTGAATGAAGCCATAC
CAAACGACGAGCGTGACACCACGATGCCTGTAGCAATGGCAACAACGTTGCGCAAACTATTAACTGGCGA
ACTACTTACTCTAGCTTCCCGGCAACAATTAATAGACTGGATGGAGGCGGATAAAGTTGCAGGACCACTT
CTGCGCTCGGCCCTTCCGGCTGGCTGGTTTATTGCTGATAAATCTGGAGCCGGTGAGCGTGGGTCTCGCG
GTATCATTGCAGCACTGGGGCCAGATGGTAAGCCCTCCCGTATCGTAGTTATCTACACGACGGGGAGTCA
GGCAACTATGGATGAACGAAATAGACAGATCGCTGAGATAGGTGCCTCACTGATTAAGCATTGGTAACTG
TCAGACCAAGTTTACTCATATATACTTTAGATTGATTTAAAACTTCATTTTTAATTTAAAAGGATCTAGG
TGAAGATCCTTTTTGATAATCTCATGACCAAAATCCCTTAACGTGAGTTTTCGTTCCACTGAGCGTCAGA
CCCCGTAGAAAAGATCAAAGGATCTTCTTGAGATCCTTTTTTTCTGCGCGTAATCTGCTGCTTGCAAACA
AAAAAACCACCGCTACCAGCGGTGGTTTGTTTGCCGGATCAAGAGCTACCAACTCTTTTTCCGAAGGTAA
CTGGCTTCAGCAGAGCGCAGATACCAAATACTGTTCTTCTAGTGTAGCCGTAGTTAGGCCACCACTTCAA
GAACTCTGTAGCACCGCCTACATACCTCGCTCTGCTAATCCTGTTACCAGTGGCTGCTGCCAGTGGCGAT
AAGTCGTGTCTTACCGGGTTGGACTCAAGACGATAGTTACCGGATAAGGCGCAGCGGTCGGGCTGAACGG
GGGGTTCGTGCACACAGCCCAGCTTGGAGCGAACGACCTACACCGAACTGAGATACCTACAGCGTGAGCT
ATGAGAAAGCGCCACGCTTCCCGAAGGGAGAAAGGCGGACAGGTATCCGGTAAGCGGCAGGGTCGGAACA
GGAGAGCGCACGAGGGAGCTTCCAGGGGGAAACGCCTGGTATCTTTATAGTCCTGTCGGGTTTCGCCACC
TCTGACTTGAGCGTCGATTTTTGTGATGCTCGTCAGGGGGGCGGAGCCTATGGAAAAACGCCAGCAACGC
GGCCTTTTTACGGTTCCTGGCCTTTTGCTGGCCTTTTGCTCACATGTTCTTTCCTGCGTTATCCCCTGAT
TCTGTGGATAACCGTATTACCGCCTTTGAGTGAGCTGATACCGCTCGCCGCAGCCGAACGACCGAGCGCA
GCGAGTCAGTGAGCGAGGAAGCGGAAGAGCGCCCAATACGCAAACCGCCTCTCCCCGCGCGTTGGCCGAT
TCATTAATGCAGCTGGCACGACAGGTTTCCCGACTGGAAAGCGGGCAGTGAGCGCAACGCAATTAATGTG
AGTTAGCTCACTCATTAGGCACCCCAGGCTTTACACTTTATGCTTCCGGCTCGTATGTTGTGTGGAATTG
TGAGCGGATAACAATTTCACACAGGAAACAGCTATGACCATGATTACGCCAAGCGCGCAATTAACCCTCA
CTAAAGGGAACAAAAGCTGGAGCTGCAAGC
Features (pLannotate 1.2.2; 34 found; start..end, strand, type, name):
      5..231     +  promoter       RSV promoter: Rous sarcoma virus enhancer/promoter
    232..412     +  LTR            5' LTR (truncated): truncated 5' long terminal repeat (LTR) from HIV-1
    459..584     +  misc_feature   HIV-1 Ψ: packaging signal of human immunodeficiency virus type 1
    568..931     +  CDS            HIV-1 gag (fragment): gag protein from human immunodeficiency virus 1; gag
   1077..1310    +  misc_feature   RRE: The Rev response element (RRE) of HIV-1 allows for Rev-dependent mRNA export from the nucleus to the cytoplasm.
   1687..1713    +  CDS            Rev (fragment): human immunodeficiency virus 1 (HIV-1) Rev protein; rev; enhances nuclear export of unspliced and incompletely spliced viral mRNAs
   1720..1743    +  promoter       SV40 promoter (fragment): SV40 early promoter
   1744..1815    +  promoter       SV40 promoter (fragment): SV40 enhancer and early promoter
   1839..1974    +  rep_origin     SV40 ori: SV40 origin of replication
   2020..2616    +  CDS            PuroR (fragment): puromycin N-acetyltransferase; pac from Streptomyces; confers resistance to puromycin
   2665..2782    +  misc_feature   cPPT/CTS: central polypurine tract and central termination sequence of HIV-1
   2847..2913    +  CDS            small t antigen (fragment): SV40 (simian virus 40) small t antigen
   2920..4098    +  promoter       EF-1α promoter: strong constitutive promoter for human elongation factor EF-1α
   4119..4136    +  protein_bind   attB1 (fragment): mutant version of attB; core recombination site for the Gateway® BP reaction BP Clonase™
   4145..4684    +  CDS            ZNFP_CHLAE (fragment): Experimental evidence at protein level: Swiss-Prot protein existence level 1. May be involved in transcriptional regulation. From Chlorocebus aethiops (Green monkey) (Cercopithecus aethiops).
   6270..6287    -  protein_bind   attB2 (fragment): mutant version of attB; core recombination site for the Gateway® BP reaction BP Clonase™
   6296..6337    +  CDS            V5 tag: epitope tag from simian virus 5
   6353..6406    +  promoter       U6 promoter (fragment): RNA polymerase III promoter for human U6 snRNA
   6448..7036    +  misc_feature   WPRE: woodchuck hepatitis virus posttranscriptional regulatory element
   7087..7106    +  misc_feature   cPPT/CTS (fragment): central polypurine tract and central termination sequence of HIV-1
   7108..7341    +  LTR            3' LTR (ΔU3): self-inactivating 3' long terminal repeat (LTR) from HIV-1
   7419..7540    +  polyA_signal   SV40 poly(A) signal: SV40 polyadenylation signal
   7580..7715    +  rep_origin     SV40 ori: SV40 origin of replication
   7736..7754    -  promoter       T7 promoter: promoter for bacteriophage T7 RNA polymerase
   7762..7917    +  CDS            lacZα (fragment): LacZα fragment of β-galactosidase; lacZ fragment
   7922..8350    +  rep_origin     f1 ori (sequence partly withheld): f1 bacteriophage origin of replication; arrow indicates direction of (+) strand synthesis
   8403..8507    +  promoter       AmpR promoter: bla
   8508..9368    +  CDS            AmpR: β-lactamase; bla; confers resistance to ampicillin, carbenicillin, and related antibiotics
   9539..10127   +  rep_origin     ori: high-copy-number ColE1/pMB1/pBR322/pUC origin of replication
  10310..10402   +  CDS            lacI (fragment): lac repressor; lacI; The lac repressor binds to the lac operator to inhibit transcription in E. coli. This inhibition can be relieved by adding lactose or isopropyl-β-D-thiogalactopyranoside (IPTG).
  10415..10436   +  protein_bind   CAP binding site: CAP binding activates transcription in the presence of cAMP. E. coli catabolite activator protein
  10451..10481   +  promoter       lac promoter: promoter for the E. coli lac operon
  10489..10505   +  protein_bind   lac operator: The lac repressor binds to the lac operator to inhibit transcription in E. coli. This inhibition can be relieved by adding lactose or isopropyl-β-D-thiogalactopyranoside (IPTG). lac repressor encoded by lacI
  10550..10568   +  promoter       T3 promoter: promoter for bacteriophage T3 RNA polymerase
