[The description below was written by a language model from this plasmid's Addgene catalogue record and pLannotate feature annotations shown in this document.]
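Description:
TFORF2977 is a third-generation-style, self-inactivating lentiviral expression plasmid built on the pLX_TRC317 backbone. It carries the human zinc finger transcription factor ZNF225 as one member of a barcoded transcription factor ORF collection. In bacteria it is maintained through a high-copy ColE1/pUC origin and ampicillin resistance (AmpR), and an f1 origin is also present. The depositor warns that the plasmid can recombine, which is common for LTR-containing vectors. The sequenced record is 10,591 nt, consistent with the stated backbone and insert sizes.

The viral genome is transcribed from an RSV promoter fused to a truncated HIV-1 5' LTR. It contains the Ψ packaging signal, a partial gag region, the RRE for Rev-dependent nuclear export, a cPPT/CTS, a WPRE to boost transcript stability and expression, and a ΔU3 3' LTR followed by an SV40 polyadenylation signal. Within this unit, an SV40 promoter drives the puromycin N-acetyltransferase gene for selecting transduced mammalian cells. A separate EF-1α promoter drives the ZNF225 ORF. The ORF was introduced by Gateway cloning and sits between attB1 and attB2 remnants, with a V5 epitope tag fused in frame at its C terminus for detection. The automated annotation labels only the start of the ORF, by homology to a green monkey zinc finger protein, whereas the catalogue identifies the insert as human ZNF225.

The stated purpose is constitutive overexpression of transcription factors. Each construct carries a unique 24-bp barcode so that individual factors can be identified in pooled screens, such as directed differentiation studies. The barcode itself is not annotated in the feature table, so its position is not given in the record.
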