Addgene plasmid #144453: TFORF2977
Purpose: Lentiviral vector for overexpressing transcription factor ORFs with unique 24-bp barcodes. Barcodes facilitate identification of transcription factors in pooled screens.
Depositing lab: Feng Zhang. Depositing organization: Broad Institute. Publication: A transcription factor atlas of directed differentiation. Joung J, Ma S, Tay T, Geiger-Schuller KR, Kirchgatterer PC, Verdine VK, Guo B, Arias-Garcia MA, Allen WE, Singh A, Kuksenko O, Abudayyeh OO, Gootenberg JS, Fu Z, Macrae RK, Buenrostro JD, Regev A, Zhang F. Cell. 2023 Jan 5;186(1):209-229.e26. doi: 10.1016/j.cell.2022.11.026. PubMed 36608654.
Backbone
  Vector backbone: pLX_TRC317
  Backbone manufacturer: Broad Institute Genetic Perturbation Platform
  Backbone size w/o insert (bp): 8264
  Vector type: Mammalian Expression, Lentiviral
  Selectable markers: Puromycin
Growth in bacteria
  Bacterial resistance: Ampicillin, 100 μg/mL
  Growth temperature: 37°C
  Growth strain: NEB Stable
  Copy number: High Copy
Gene/Insert
  Gene/Insert name: ZNF225
  Species: H. sapiens (human)
  Insert size (bp): 2327
  Entrez Gene: ZNF225
  Promoter: EF1a
  Tag / fusion protein: V5 (C terminal on insert)
  Cloning method: Gateway Cloning
  Sequencing primers: 5′ GGGTGGAGACTGAAGTTAGGCCAG; 3′ CACATAGCGTAAAAGGAGCAACATAG
Resource information
  A portion of this plasmid was derived from a plasmid made by: Broad Institute Genetic Perturbation Platform
Terms and licenses: Academic/Nonprofit Terms; Industry Terms: Not Available to Industry
Depositor comments: NM_013362.3 Please test multiple small colonies in case of plasmid recombination. To make this collection available in a timely manner, a portion of this collection was not fully sequenced by Addgene. If an Addgene verified full plasmid sequence is not available, please contact us prior to placing an order to request the full sequence.
How to cite: TFORF2977 was a gift from Feng Zhang (Addgene plasmid # 144453 ; http://n2t.net/addgene:144453 ; RRID:Addgene_144453)
