>Addgene plasmid #144453 | TFORF2977 | depositor partial sequence | sequence record 285474 | Insert
ATCGATTGATCAACAAGTTTGTACAAAAAAGTTGGCACCATGACCACGTTGAAGGAGGCAGTGACCTTCA
AGGACGTGGCTGTGGTCTTCACTGAGGAAGAGCTGAGGCTGCTGGACCTTGCCCAGAGGAAACTGTACCG
AGAAGTGATGCTGGAGAACTTCAGGAACCTGCTCTCAGTGGGGCATCAATCACTCCACAGAGATACTTTC
CACTTCCTAAAGGAAGAAAAGTTTTGGATGATGGAGACAGCAACCCAAAGAGAAGGGAATTTAGGAGGCA
AGATCCAAATGGAGATGGAGACTGTTTCAGAATCAGGAACACATGAAGGCTTGTTCAGTCATCAAACCTG
GGAACAAATTTCAAGTGACTTAACCAGGTTTCAAGACTCCATGGTAAACAGCTTTCAGTTCTCCAAACAA
GATGATATGCCCTGCCAGGTTGATGCAGGACTATCTATAATTCACGTAAGACAGAAACCTTCTGAGGGTA
GGACGTGTAAAAAGTCCTTTAGTGATGTCTCCGTCCTTGATCTTCATCAACAACTACAGTCAAGAGAGAA
GTCTCATACATGTGATGAATGTGGAAAGAGTTTCTGTTATAGCTCAGCTCTTCGTATTCATCAGAGAGTT
CACATGGGGGAGAAACTCTATAATTGTGATGTGTGTGGTAAGGAATTCAATCAGAGCTCACATCTGCAAA
TTCATCAGAGAATCCACACTGGAGAGAAACCATTCAAATGTGAGCAGTGTGGGAAAGGCTTTAGTCGTAG
ATCAGGACTTTATGTTCATCGTAAATTACACACAGGAGTGAAACCTCATATTTGTGAGAAATGTGGGAAG
GCCTTCATTCATGATTCCCAGCTTCAGGAACATCAAAGAATCCATACTGGGGAGAAGCCATTCAAATGTG
ATATATGTTGTAAGAGCTTCCGTAGTAGAGCAAATCTTAATAGGCATTCCATGGTTCACATGCGAGAGAA
ACCATTCAGATGTGATACATGTGGTAAGAGCTTTGGTCTGAAATCAGCACTTAATAGTCATCGCATGGTC
CACACAGGAGAGAAACGGTACAAATGTGAGGAATGTGGAAAACGCTTCATTTATAGGCAAGATCTTTATA
AGCATCAAATAGACCACACAGGGGAGAAGCCATATAATTGTAAAGAATGTGGAAAGAGCTTCAGATGGGC
CTCAGGTCTTTCAAGACATGTGCGAGTCCACAGTGGAGAGACAACATTCAAATGTGAAGAATGTGGGAAG
GGATTTTATACAAATTCACAACGTTATTCTCACCAGAGAGCGCACAGTGGAGAAAAGCCATATAGATGTG
AGGAGTGTGGGAAGGGCTACAAAAGGAGGTTGGATCTTGACTTTCATCAGAGGGTCCACAGAGGAGAGAA
ACCCTATAATTGTAAGGAATGTGGGAAGAGCTTTGGCTGGGCCTCGTGTCTTTTGAATCATCAGAGAATC
CACAGTGGAGAAAAACCATTTAAATGTGAAGAATGTGGGAAAAGATTTACTCAGAATTCACAACTTTATA
CCCATCGTAGAGTCCACAGTGGAGAAAAACCATTCAAATGTGAAGAGTGTGGGAAAAGATTTACTCAGAA
TTCACAACTTTATTCTCATCGCAGAGTCCACACTGGAGTAAAGCCATACAAATGTGAAGAGTGTGGGAAG
GGCTTCAACAGTAAGTTTAATCTTGACATGCACCAGAGGGTCCACACCGGAGAGAGACCTTATAATTGTA
AAGAATGTGGGAAGAGCTTTAGCCGGGCCTCAAGTATTTTGAATCATAAGAGACTCCATGGTGATGAAAA
GCCATTCAAATGTGAAGAGTGTGGGAAGAGATTTACTGAGAATTCACAGCTTCATTCCCATCAGAGGGTT
CACACTGGGGAAAAGCCATACAAATGTGAGAAGTGTGGAAAGAGCTTCAGATGGGCCTCAACTCATCTAA
CCCATCAGAGACTCCACAGTAGAGAAAAACTACTTCAATGTGAGGACTGTGGGAAGAGCATTGTGCACAG
TTCATGCCTTAAAGACCAACAAAGAGACCAAAGTGGAGAGAAAACATCTAAATGTGAGGACTGTGGGAAG
CGCTACAAGAGGCGCTTGAATCTTGATACGCTTTTGTCATTATTTTTAAATGACACATTGCCAACTTTCT
TGTACAAAGTGGTTGATATCGGTAAGCCTATCCCTAACCCTCTCCTCGGTCTCGATTCTACGTAGTAATG
AACTAGTCCGTAACTTGAAAGTATTTCGATTTCTTGGCTTTATATATCTTGTGGAAAGGACGAAGACCAC
TGATCAAGATCTATTTA
