>Addgene plasmid #144453 | TFORF2977 | depositor partial sequence | sequence record 285475 | Barcode
AGACCACTGATCAAGATCTATTTA
